>Addgene plasmid #142648 | TFORF0570 | addgene full sequence | sequence record 397762 | Addgene NGS Result
TTAATGTAGTCTTATGCAATACTCTTGTAGTCTTGCAACATGGTAACGATGAGTTAGCAACATGCCTTAC
AAGGAGAGAAAAAGCACCGTGCATGCCGATTGGTGGAAGTAAGGTGGTACGATCGTGCCTTATTAGGAAG
GCAACAGACGGGTCTGACATGGATTGGACGAACCACTGAATTGCCGCATTGCAGAGATATTGTATTTAAG
TGCCTAGCTCGATACATAAACGGGTCTCTCTGGTTAGACCAGATCTGAGCCTGGGAGCTCTCTGGCTAAC
TAGGGAACCCACTGCTTAAGCCTCAATAAAGCTTGCCTTGAGTGCTTCAAGTAGTGTGTGCCCGTCTGTT
GTGTGACTCTGGTAACTAGAGATCCCTCAGACCCTTTTAGTCAGTGTGGAAAATCTCTAGCAGTGGCGCC
CGAACAGGGACTTGAAAGCGAAAGGGAAACCAGAGGAGCTCTCTCGACGCAGGACTCGGCTTGCTGAAGC
GCGCACGGCAAGAGGCGAGGGGCGGCGACTGGTGAGTACGCCAAAAATTTTGACTAGCGGAGGCTAGAAG
GAGAGAGATGGGTGCGAGAGCGTCAGTATTAAGCGGGGGAGAATTAGATCGCGATGGGAAAAAATTCGGT
TAAGGCCAGGGGGAAAGAAAAAATATAAATTAAAACATATAGTATGGGCAAGCAGGGAGCTAGAACGATT
CGCAGTTAATCCTGGCCTGTTAGAAACATCAGAAGGCTGTAGACAAATACTGGGACAGCTACAACCATCC
CTTCAGACAGGATCAGAAGAACTTAGATCATTATATAATACAGTAGCAACCCTCTATTGTGTGCATCAAA
GGATAGAGATAAAAGACACCAAGGAAGCTTTAGACAAGATAGAGGAAGAGCAAAACAAAAGTAAGACCAC
CGCACAGCAAGCGGCCGCTGATCTTCAGACCTGGAGGAGGAGATATGAGGGACAATTGGAGAAGTGAATT
ATATAAATATAAAGTAGTAAAAATTGAACCATTAGGAGTAGCACCCACCAAGGCAAAGAGAAGAGTGGTG
CAGAGAGAAAAAAGAGCAGTGGGAATAGGAGCTTTGTTCCTTGGGTTCTTGGGAGCAGCAGGAAGCACTA
TGGGCGCAGCGTCAATGACGCTGACGGTACAGGCCAGACAATTATTGTCTGGTATAGTGCAGCAGCAGAA
CAATTTGCTGAGGGCTATTGAGGCGCAACAGCATCTGTTGCAACTCACAGTCTGGGGCATCAAGCAGCTC
CAGGCAAGAATCCTGGCTGTGGAAAGATACCTAAAGGATCAACAGCTCCTGGGGATTTGGGGTTGCTCTG
GAAAACTCATTTGCACCACTGCTGTGCCTTGGAATGCTAGTTGGAGTAATAAATCTCTGGAACAGATTTG
GAATCACACGACCTGGATGGAGTGGGACAGAGAAATTAACAATTACACAAGCTTAATACACTCCTTAATT
GAAGAATCGCAAAACCAGCAAGAAAAGAATGAACAAGAATTATTGGAATTAGATAAATGGGCAAGTTTGT
GGAATTGGTTTAACATAACAAATTGGCTGTGGTATATAAAATTATTCATAATGATAGTAGGAGGCTTGGT
AGGTTTAAGAATAGTTTTTGCTGTACTTTCTATAGTGAATAGAGTTAGGCAGGGATATTCACCATTATCG
TTTCAGACCCACCTCCCAACCCCGAGGGGACCCATGCATTGCATCTCAATTAGTCAGCAACCAGGTGTGG
AAAGTCCCCAGGCTCCCCAGCAGGCAGAAGTATGCAAAGCATGCGTCTCAATTAGTCAGCAACCATAGTC
CCGCCCCTAACTCCGCCCATCCCGCCCCTAACTCCGCCCAGTTCCGCCCATTCTCCGCCCCATGGCTGAC
TAATTTTTTTTATTTATGCAGAGGCCGAGGCCGCCTCGGCCTCTGAGCTATTCCAGAAGTAGTGAGGAGG
CTTTTTTGGAGGCCTAGGCTTTTGCAAAAAGCTTTCTAGAGGTACCACCGGAGCTTACCATGACCGAGTA
CAAGCCCACGGTGCGCCTCGCCACCCGCGACGACGTCCCCAGGGCCGTACGCACCCTCGCCGCCGCGTTC
GCCGACTACCCCGCCACGCGCCACACCGTCGATCCGGACCGCCACATCGAGCGGGTCACCGAGCTGCAAG
AACTCTTCCTCACGCGCGTCGGGCTCGACATCGGCAAGGTGTGGGTCGCGGACGACGGCGCCGCCGTGGC
GGTCTGGACCACGCCGGAGAGCGTCGAAGCGGGGGCGGTGTTCGCCGAGATCGGCCCGCGCATGGCCGAG
TTGAGCGGTTCCCGGCTGGCCGCGCAGCAACAGATGGAAGGCCTCCTGGCGCCGCACCGGCCCAAGGAGC
CCGCGTGGTTCCTGGCCACCGTCGGCGTCTCGCCCGACCACCAGGGCAAGGGTCTGGGCAGCGCCGTCGT
GCTCCCCGGAGTGGAGGCGGCCGAGCGCGCCGGGGTGCCCGCCTTCCTGGAGACCTCCGCGCCCCGCAAC
CTCCCCTTCTACGAGCGGCTCGGCTTCACCGTCACCGCCGACGTCGAGGTGCCCGAAGGACCGCGCACCT
GGTGCATGACCCGCAAGCCCGGTGCCAGTTAACGAATTCTAGATCTTGAGACAAATGGCAGTATTCATCC
ACAATTTTAAAAGAAAAGGGGGGATTGGGGGGTACAGTGCAGGGGAAAGAATAGTAGACATAATAGCAAC
AGACATACAAACTAAAGAATTACAAAAACAAATTACAAAAATTCAAAATTTTCGGGTTTATTACAGGGAC
AGCAGAGATCCACTTTGGCGCCGGCTCGAGGCCTGCAGGTGCAAAGATGGATAAAGTTTTAAACAGAGAG
GAATCTTTGCAGCTAATGGACCTTCTAGGTCTTGAAAGGAGTGGGAATTGGCTCCGGTGCCCGTCAGTGG
GCAGAGCGCACATCGCCCACAGTCCCCGAGAAGTTGGGGGGAGGGGTCGGCAATTGAACCGGTGCCTAGA
GAAGGTGGCGCGGGGTAAACTGGGAAAGTGATGTCGTGTACTGGCTCCGCCTTTTTCCCGAGGGTGGGGG
AGAACCGTATATAAGTGCAGTAGTCGCCGTGAACGTTCTTTTTCGCAACGGGTTTGCCGCCAGAACACAG
GTAAGTGCCGTGTGTGGTTCCCGCGGGCCTGGCCTCTTTACGGGTTATGGCCCTTGCGTGCCTTGAATTA
CTTCCACCTGGCTGCAGTACGTGATTCTTGATCCCGAGCTTCGGGTTGGAAGTGGGTGGGAGAGTTCGAG
GCCTTGCGCTTAAGGAGCCCCTTCGCCTCGTGCTTGAGTTGAGGCCTGGCCTGGGCGCTGGGGCCGCCGC
GTGCGAATCTGGTGGCACCTTCGCGCCTGTCTCGCTGCTTTCGATAAGTCTCTAGCCATTTAAAATTTTT
GATGACCTGCTGCGACGCTTTTTTTCTGGCAAGATAGTCTTGTAAATGCGGGCCAAGATCTGCACACTGG
TATTTCGGTTTTTGGGGCCGCGGGCGGCGACGGGGCCCGTGCGTCCCAGCGCACATGTTCGGCGAGGCGG
GGCCTGCGAGCGCGGCCACCGAGAATCGGACGGGGGTAGTCTCAAGCTGGCCGGCCTGCTCTGGTGCCTG
GCCTCGCGCCGCCGTGTATCGCCCCGCCCTGGGCGGCAAGGCTGGCCCGGTCGGCACCAGTTGCGTGAGC
GGAAAGATGGCCGCTTCCCGGCCCTGCTGCAGGGAGCTCAAAATGGAGGACGCGGCGCTCGGGAGAGCGG
GCGGGTGAGTCACCCACACAAAGGAAAAGGGCCTTTCCGTCCTCAGCCGTCGCTTCATGTGACTCCACGG
AGTACCGGGCGCCGTCCAGGCACCTCGATTAGTTCTCGAGCTTTTGGAGTACGTCGTCTTTAGGTTGGGG
GGAGGGGTTTTATGCGATGGAGTTTCCCCACACTGAGTGGGTGGAGACTGAAGTTAGGCCAGCTTGGCAC
TTGATGTAATTCTCCTTGGAATTTGCCCTTTTTGAGTTTGGATCTTGGTTCATTCTCAAGCCTCAGACAG
TGGTTCAAAGTTTTTTTCTTCCATTTCAGGTGTCGTGAGGCTAGCACCGCCACCATGTTGAATATGCAAG
GAGCTGAAGAGAGAGACATTAGAAGAGAGACTTGTCCAGGCTGGGTAAACAAGAACAAGCCTGCTCTGGA
GCAGGATGTCTGTAAAATTGACTCATCAGGGATAGTAGTAAAGAGGTTCCAAGAGGATGAATACCAAGAT
TCTACATTTGAAGAAAAATATGCATGTGAGGGCATGAAGGAAAACTCTCCTAGGGAGATTGCTGAATCAT
GCCTTTTCCAGGAAGGAGGTTTTGGGAGAATAACTTTCATCCACAAAGAAGCACCCCCTGAAATTATTAG
TCAAGGATATAATTTTGAGAAAAGCTTGCTTTTGACCTCAAGCCTTGTTACACGTCTCAGGGTTTCTACA
GAAGAGAGTCTGCATCAGTGGGAAACAAGTAATATACAAACCAATGATATTTCAGACCAAAGTAAATGTC
CAACTCTCTGCACACAGAAAAAATCTTGGAAATGTAATGAATGTGGAAAAACCTTTACTCAGAGCTCATC
CCTTACCCAACATCAGAGAACTCATACTGGAGAGAGACCCTACACATGTGAGGAATGTGGGAAAGCCTTT
AGTCGTAGTTCATTCCTTGTTCAACATCAAAGAATTCACACTGGAGTGAAACCATATGGATGTGAGCAGT
GTGGGAAAACATTTCGATGTCGATCATTTCTTACTCAGCATCAAAGAATTCACACTGGAGAGAAACCTTA
TAAATGCAATGAATGTGGGAATTCCTTCCGCAATCACTCACATCTCACTGAACACCAGAGAATTCACACT
GGAGAGAAACCTTATAAATGCAATAGGTGTGGGAAGGCATTCAATCAGAATACACACCTTATTCATCATC
AGAGAATTCACACTGGTGAGAAGCCTTACATATGCAGTGAATGTGGCTCTTCTTTTCGAAAACACTCAAA
TCTTACGCAACATCAGAGAATTCACACTGGGGAAAAACCCCATAAATGTGACGAATGTGGGAAAACTTTC
CAAACAAAGGCAAACCTCTCTCAGCATCAGAGAATTCATAGTGGAGAGAAACCCTATAAATGTAAAGAAT
GTGGCAAAGCCTTTTGTCAGAGCCCATCTCTTATTAAACACCAGCGAATTCATACTGGAGAAAAACCATA
TAAGTGTAAAGAATGTGGCAAAGCGTTTACTCAGAGCACCCCACTCACTAAACATCAGAGAATACATACA
GGGGAGAGACCCTACAAATGCAGTGAATGTGGTAAAGCCTTCATTCAGAGCATTTGCCTTATTCGGCACC
AGAGAAGTCACACTGGAGAAAAACCCTATAAATGCAATGAATGTGGAAAGGGCTTTAATCAGAACACCTG
CCTCACTCAGCATATGAGAATTCATACTGGAGAGAAGCCCTATAAATGTAAAGAATGTGGGAAAGCCTTT
GCTCATAGCTCATCTCTTACTGAACATCATAGAACTCACACTGGTGAGAAGCTCTATAAATGTAGTGAGT
GTGAGAAAACCTTCCGCAAGTATGCACACCTTAGTGAACATTACAGAATTCACACTGGTGAGAAGCCTTA
TGAGTGTATTGAGTGTGGAAAGTTCTTCAGACATAGTTCAGTCCTTTTCAGACATCAGAAACTTCACAGT
GGTGACTAGTAATGAACTAGTCCGTAACTTGAAAGTATTTCGATTTCTTGGCTTTATATATCTTGTGGAA
AGGACGAAATGTGCAGCTCGACGAGTTATTTACGCGTTAAGTCGACAATCAACCTCTGGATTACAAAATT
TGTGAAAGATTGACTGGTATTCTTAACTATGTTGCTCCTTTTACGCTATGTGGATACGCTGCTTTAATGC
CTTTGTATCATGCTATTGCTTCCCGTATGGCTTTCATTTTCTCCTCCTTGTATAAATCCTGGTTGCTGTC
TCTTTATGAGGAGTTGTGGCCCGTTGTCAGGCAACGTGGCGTGGTGTGCACTGTGTTTGCTGACGCAACC
CCCACTGGTTGGGGCATTGCCACCACCTGTCAGCTCCTTTCCGGGACTTTCGCTTTCCCCCTCCCTATTG
CCACGGCGGAACTCATCGCCGCCTGCCTTGCCCGCTGCTGGACAGGGGCTCGGCTGTTGGGCACTGACAA
TTCCGTGGTGTTGTCGGGGAAATCATCGTCCTTTCCTTGGCTGCTCGCCTGTGTTGCCACCTGGATTCTG
CGCGGGACGTCCTTCTGCTACGTCCCTTCGGCCCTCAATCCAGCGGACCTTCCTTCCCGCGGCCTGCTGC
CGGCTCTGCGGCCTCTTCCGCGTCTTCGCCTTCGCCCTCAGACGAGTCGGATCTCCCTTTGGGCCGCCTC
CCCGCGTCGACTTTAAGACCAATGACTTACAAGGCAGCTGTAGATCTTAGCCACTTTTTAAAAGAAAAGG
GGGGACTGGAAGGGCTAATTCACTCCCAACGAAGACAAGATCTGCTTTTTGCTTGTACTGGGTCTCTCTG
GTTAGACCAGATCTGAGCCTGGGAGCTCTCTGGCTAACTAGGGAACCCACTGCTTAAGCCTCAATAAAGC
TTGCCTTGAGTGCTTCAAGTAGTGTGTGCCCGTCTGTTGTGTGACTCTGGTAACTAGAGATCCCTCAGAC
CCTTTTAGTCAGTGTGGAAAATCTCTAGCAGTACGTATAGTAGTTCATGTCATCTTATTATTCAGTATTT
ATAACTTGCAAAGAAATGAATATCAGAGAGTGAGAGGAACTTGTTTATTGCAGCTTATAATGGTTACAAA
TAAAGCAATAGCATCACAAATTTCACAAATAAAGCATTTTTTTCACTGCATTCTAGTTGTGGTTTGTCCA
AACTCATCAATGTATCTTATCATGTCTGGCTCTAGCTATCCCGCCCCTAACTCCGCCCATCCCGCCCCTA
ACTCCGCCCAGTTCCGCCCATTCTCCGCCCCATGGCTGACTAATTTTTTTTATTTATGCAGAGGCCGAGG
CCGCCTCGGCCTCTGAGCTATTCCAGAAGTAGTGAGGAGGCTTTTTTGGAGGCCTAGGGACGTACCCAAT
TCGCCCTATAGTGAGTCGTATTACGCGCGCTCACTGGCCGTCGTTTTACAACGTCGTGACTGGGAAAACC
CTGGCGTTACCCAACTTAATCGCCTTGCAGCACATCCCCCTTTCGCCAGCTGGCGTAATAGCGAAGAGGC
CCGCACCGATCGCCCTTCCCAACAGTTGCGCAGCCTGAATGGCGAATGGG
[124 nt withheld, positions 7331-7454]
C
[91 nt withheld, positions 7456-7546]
A
[49 nt withheld, positions 7548-7596]
CCTTTGACGTTGGAGTCCACGTTCTTT
[37 nt withheld, positions 7624-7660]
ACCCTATCTCGGTCTATTCTTTTGATTTATAAGGGATTTTGCCGATTTCGGCCTATTGGTTAAAAAATGA
GCTGATTTAACAAAAATTTAACGCGAATTTTAACAAAATATTAACGCTTACAATTTAGGTGGCACTTTTC
GGGGAAATGTGCGCGGAACCCCTATTTGTTTATTTTTCTAAATACATTCAAATATGTATCCGCTCATGAG
ACAATAACCCTGATAAATGCTTCAATAATATTGAAAAAGGAAGAGTATGAGTATTCAACATTTCCGTGTC
GCCCTTATTCCCTTTTTTGCGGCATTTTGCCTTCCTGTTTTTGCTCACCCAGAAACGCTGGTGAAAGTAA
AAGATGCTGAAGATCAGTTGGGTGCACGAGTGGGTTACATCGAACTGGATCTCAACAGCGGTAAGATCCT
TGAGAGTTTTCGCCCCGAAGAACGTTTTCCAATGATGAGCACTTTTAAAGTTCTGCTATGTGGCGCGGTA
TTATCCCGTATTGACGCCGGGCAAGAGCAACTCGGTCGCCGCATACACTATTCTCAGAATGACTTGGTTG
AGTACTCACCAGTCACAGAAAAGCATCTTACGGATGGCATGACAGTAAGAGAATTATGCAGTGCTGCCAT
AACCATGAGTGATAACACTGCGGCCAACTTACTTCTGACAACGATCGGAGGACCGAAGGAGCTAACCGCT
TTTTTGCACAACATGGGGGATCATGTAACTCGCCTTGATCGTTGGGAACCGGAGCTGAATGAAGCCATAC
CAAACGACGAGCGTGACACCACGATGCCTGTAGCAATGGCAACAACGTTGCGCAAACTATTAACTGGCGA
ACTACTTACTCTAGCTTCCCGGCAACAATTAATAGACTGGATGGAGGCGGATAAAGTTGCAGGACCACTT
CTGCGCTCGGCCCTTCCGGCTGGCTGGTTTATTGCTGATAAATCTGGAGCCGGTGAGCGTGGGTCTCGCG
GTATCATTGCAGCACTGGGGCCAGATGGTAAGCCCTCCCGTATCGTAGTTATCTACACGACGGGGAGTCA
GGCAACTATGGATGAACGAAATAGACAGATCGCTGAGATAGGTGCCTCACTGATTAAGCATTGGTAACTG
TCAGACCAAGTTTACTCATATATACTTTAGATTGATTTAAAACTTCATTTTTAATTTAAAAGGATCTAGG
TGAAGATCCTTTTTGATAATCTCATGACCAAAATCCCTTAACGTGAGTTTTCGTTCCACTGAGCGTCAGA
CCCCGTAGAAAAGATCAAAGGATCTTCTTGAGATCCTTTTTTTCTGCGCGTAATCTGCTGCTTGCAAACA
AAAAAACCACCGCTACCAGCGGTGGTTTGTTTGCCGGATCAAGAGCTACCAACTCTTTTTCCGAAGGTAA
CTGGCTTCAGCAGAGCGCAGATACCAAATACTGTTCTTCTAGTGTAGCCGTAGTTAGGCCACCACTTCAA
GAACTCTGTAGCACCGCCTACATACCTCGCTCTGCTAATCCTGTTACCAGTGGCTGCTGCCAGTGGCGAT
AAGTCGTGTCTTACCGGGTTGGACTCAAGACGATAGTTACCGGATAAGGCGCAGCGGTCGGGCTGAACGG
GGGGTTCGTGCACACAGCCCAGCTTGGAGCGAACGACCTACACCGAACTGAGATACCTACAGCGTGAGCT
ATGAGAAAGCGCCACGCTTCCCGAAGGGAGAAAGGCGGACAGGTATCCGGTAAGCGGCAGGGTCGGAACA
GGAGAGCGCACGAGGGAGCTTCCAGGGGGAAACGCCTGGTATCTTTATAGTCCTGTCGGGTTTCGCCACC
TCTGACTTGAGCGTCGATTTTTGTGATGCTCGTCAGGGGGGCGGAGCCTATGGAAAAACGCCAGCAACGC
GGCCTTTTTACGGTTCCTGGCCTTTTGCTGGCCTTTTGCTCACATGTTCTTTCCTGCGTTATCCCCTGAT
TCTGTGGATAACCGTATTACCGCCTTTGAGTGAGCTGATACCGCTCGCCGCAGCCGAACGACCGAGCGCA
GCGAGTCAGTGAGCGAGGAAGCGGAAGAGCGCCCAATACGCAAACCGCCTCTCCCCGCGCGTTGGCCGAT
TCATTAATGCAGCTGGCACGACAGGTTTCCCGACTGGAAAGCGGGCAGTGAGCGCAACGCAATTAATGTG
AGTTAGCTCACTCATTAGGCACCCCAGGCTTTACACTTTATGCTTCCGGCTCGTATGTTGTGTGGAATTG
TGAGCGGATAACAATTTCACACAGGAAACAGCTATGACCATGATTACGCCAAGCGCGCAATTAACCCTCA
CTAAAGGGAACAAAAGCTGGAGCTGCAAGC
Features (pLannotate 1.2.2; 31 found; start..end, strand, type, name):
      5..231     +  promoter       RSV promoter: Rous sarcoma virus enhancer/promoter
    232..412     +  LTR            5' LTR (truncated): truncated 5' long terminal repeat (LTR) from HIV-1
    459..584     +  misc_feature   HIV-1 Ψ: packaging signal of human immunodeficiency virus type 1
    568..931     +  CDS            HIV-1 gag (fragment): gag protein from human immunodeficiency virus 1; gag
   1077..1310    +  misc_feature   RRE: The Rev response element (RRE) of HIV-1 allows for Rev-dependent mRNA export from the nucleus to the cytoplasm.
   1687..1713    +  CDS            Rev (fragment): human immunodeficiency virus 1 (HIV-1) Rev protein; rev; enhances nuclear export of unspliced and incompletely spliced viral mRNAs
   1720..1743    +  promoter       SV40 promoter (fragment): SV40 early promoter
   1744..1815    +  promoter       SV40 promoter (fragment): SV40 enhancer and early promoter
   1839..1974    +  rep_origin     SV40 ori: SV40 origin of replication
   2020..2616    +  CDS            PuroR (fragment): puromycin N-acetyltransferase; pac from Streptomyces; confers resistance to puromycin
   2665..2782    +  misc_feature   cPPT/CTS: central polypurine tract and central termination sequence of HIV-1
   2847..2913    +  CDS            small t antigen (fragment): SV40 (simian virus 40) small t antigen
   2920..4098    +  promoter       EF-1α promoter: strong constitutive promoter for human elongation factor EF-1α
   4115..4666    +  CDS            ZNF502 (fragment): ZN502_HUMAN - Experimental evidence at protein level: Swiss-Prot protein existence level 1. May be involved in transcriptional regulation. From Homo sapiens (Human).
   5762..5815    +  promoter       U6 promoter (fragment): RNA polymerase III promoter for human U6 snRNA
   5857..6445    +  misc_feature   WPRE: woodchuck hepatitis virus posttranscriptional regulatory element
   6496..6515    +  misc_feature   cPPT/CTS (fragment): central polypurine tract and central termination sequence of HIV-1
   6517..6750    +  LTR            3' LTR (ΔU3): self-inactivating 3' long terminal repeat (LTR) from HIV-1
   6828..6949    +  polyA_signal   SV40 poly(A) signal: SV40 polyadenylation signal
   6989..7124    +  rep_origin     SV40 ori: SV40 origin of replication
   7145..7163    -  promoter       T7 promoter: promoter for bacteriophage T7 RNA polymerase
   7171..7326    +  CDS            lacZα (fragment): LacZα fragment of β-galactosidase; lacZ fragment
   7331..7759    +  rep_origin     f1 ori (sequence partly withheld): f1 bacteriophage origin of replication; arrow indicates direction of (+) strand synthesis
   7812..7916    +  promoter       AmpR promoter: bla
   7917..8777    +  CDS            AmpR: β-lactamase; bla; confers resistance to ampicillin, carbenicillin, and related antibiotics
   8948..9536    +  rep_origin     ori: high-copy-number ColE1/pMB1/pBR322/pUC origin of replication
   9719..9811    +  CDS            lacI (fragment): lac repressor; lacI; The lac repressor binds to the lac operator to inhibit transcription in E. coli. This inhibition can be relieved by adding lactose or isopropyl-β-D-thiogalactopyranoside (IPTG).
   9824..9845    +  protein_bind   CAP binding site: CAP binding activates transcription in the presence of cAMP. E. coli catabolite activator protein
   9860..9890    +  promoter       lac promoter: promoter for the E. coli lac operon
   9898..9914    +  protein_bind   lac operator: The lac repressor binds to the lac operator to inhibit transcription in E. coli. This inhibition can be relieved by adding lactose or isopropyl-β-D-thiogalactopyranoside (IPTG). lac repressor encoded by lacI
   9959..9977    +  promoter       T3 promoter: promoter for bacteriophage T3 RNA polymerase
