[The description below was written by a language model from this plasmid's Addgene catalogue record and pLannotate feature annotations shown in this document.]
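Description:
TFORF0570 is a third-generation-style, self-inactivating lentiviral expression plasmid built on the pLX_TRC317 backbone. It belongs to a barcoded library of human transcription factor open reading frames and carries ZNF502, a zinc finger protein thought to act in transcriptional regulation. In bacteria it is maintained through a high-copy ColE1/pUC origin and selected with ampicillin via β-lactamase. An f1 origin and remnants of a lac/lacZα cloning region with T3 and T7 promoters are also present in the backbone. The depositor warns that the plasmid can recombine, as is common for LTR-containing vectors.

The viral genome is transcribed in packaging cells from an RSV promoter fused to a truncated HIV-1 5' LTR. It includes the Ψ packaging signal with a partial gag sequence, the Rev response element for nuclear export of the full-length RNA, a cPPT/CTS element, and a ΔU3 3' LTR that inactivates the LTR promoter after integration, followed by an SV40 polyadenylation signal. Two cassettes lie between the LTRs. An SV40 early promoter drives puromycin N-acetyltransferase for selection of transduced mammalian cells, and the strong constitutive EF-1α promoter drives the synthesized ZNF502 ORF, with a WPRE downstream to enhance transcript expression. The annotation tool matched only the first part of the insert to ZNF502, although the catalogue lists an insert of about 1.7 kb that fits the unannotated span before the WPRE. The unique 24-bp barcode described for the collection is not annotated, so its position cannot be stated from the record.

The construct is intended for ZNF502 overexpression, alone or in pooled screens where barcodes identify each factor, such as directed differentiation studies.
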