Addgene plasmid #142648: TFORF0570
Purpose: Lentiviral vector for overexpressing transcription factor ORFs with unique 24-bp barcodes. Barcodes facilitate identification of transcription factors in pooled screens.
Depositing lab: Feng Zhang. Depositing organization: Broad Institute. Publication: A transcription factor atlas of directed differentiation. Joung J, Ma S, Tay T, Geiger-Schuller KR, Kirchgatterer PC, Verdine VK, Guo B, Arias-Garcia MA, Allen WE, Singh A, Kuksenko O, Abudayyeh OO, Gootenberg JS, Fu Z, Macrae RK, Buenrostro JD, Regev A, Zhang F. Cell. 2023 Jan 5;186(1):209-229.e26. doi: 10.1016/j.cell.2022.11.026. PubMed 36608654.
Backbone
  Vector backbone: pLX_TRC317
  Backbone manufacturer: Broad Institute Genetic Perturbation Platform
  Backbone size w/o insert (bp): 8264
  Vector type: Mammalian Expression, Lentiviral
  Selectable markers: Puromycin
Growth in bacteria
  Bacterial resistance: Ampicillin, 100 μg/mL
  Growth temperature: 37°C
  Growth strain: NEB Stable
  Copy number: High Copy
Gene/Insert
  Gene/Insert name: ZNF502
  Species: H. sapiens (human)
  Insert size (bp): 1736
  Entrez Gene: ZNF502 (a.k.a. FLJ12515, FLJ14855)
  Promoter: EF1a
  Cloning method: Unknown
  Sequencing primers: 5′ GGGTGGAGACTGAAGTTAGGCCAG; 3′ CACATAGCGTAAAAGGAGCAACATAG
Terms and licenses: Academic/Nonprofit Terms; Industry Terms: Not Available to Industry
Depositor comments: NM_001134442,NM_001134440,NM_001282880,NM_001134441,NM_033210,XM_017007440,ENST00000449836,ENST00000436624,ENST00000296091 . The transcription factor ORF portion of this plasmid was synthesized by Genewiz. Please test multiple small colonies in case of plasmid recombination. To make this collection available in a timely manner, a portion of this collection was not fully sequenced by Addgene. If an Addgene verified full plasmid sequence is not available, please contact us prior to placing an order to request the full sequence.
How to cite: TFORF0570 was a gift from Feng Zhang (Addgene plasmid # 142648 ; http://n2t.net/addgene:142648 ; RRID:Addgene_142648)
