>Addgene plasmid #142648 | TFORF0570 | depositor partial sequence | sequence record 280082 | Insert
ACCGCCACCATGTTGAATATGCAAGGAGCTGAAGAGAGAGACATTAGAAGAGAGACTTGTCCAGGCTGGG
TAAACAAGAACAAGCCTGCTCTGGAGCAGGATGTCTGTAAAATTGACTCATCAGGGATAGTAGTAAAGAG
GTTCCAAGAGGATGAATACCAAGATTCTACATTTGAAGAAAAATATGCATGTGAGGGCATGAAGGAAAAC
TCTCCTAGGGAGATTGCTGAATCATGCCTTTTCCAGGAAGGAGGTTTTGGGAGAATAACTTTCATCCACA
AAGAAGCACCCCCTGAAATTATTAGTCAAGGATATAATTTTGAGAAAAGCTTGCTTTTGACCTCAAGCCT
TGTTACACGTCTCAGGGTTTCTACAGAAGAGAGTCTGCATCAGTGGGAAACAAGTAATATACAAACCAAT
GATATTTCAGACCAAAGTAAATGTCCAACTCTCTGCACACAGAAAAAATCTTGGAAATGTAATGAATGTG
GAAAAACCTTTACTCAGAGCTCATCCCTTACCCAACATCAGAGAACTCATACTGGAGAGAGACCCTACAC
ATGTGAGGAATGTGGGAAAGCCTTTAGTCGTAGTTCATTCCTTGTTCAACATCAAAGAATTCACACTGGA
GTGAAACCATATGGATGTGAGCAGTGTGGGAAAACATTTCGATGTCGATCATTTCTTACTCAGCATCAAA
GAATTCACACTGGAGAGAAACCTTATAAATGCAATGAATGTGGGAATTCCTTCCGCAATCACTCACATCT
CACTGAACACCAGAGAATTCACACTGGAGAGAAACCTTATAAATGCAATAGGTGTGGGAAGGCATTCAAT
CAGAATACACACCTTATTCATCATCAGAGAATTCACACTGGTGAGAAGCCTTACATATGCAGTGAATGTG
GCTCTTCTTTTCGAAAACACTCAAATCTTACGCAACATCAGAGAATTCACACTGGGGAAAAACCCCATAA
ATGTGACGAATGTGGGAAAACTTTCCAAACAAAGGCAAACCTCTCTCAGCATCAGAGAATTCATAGTGGA
GAGAAACCCTATAAATGTAAAGAATGTGGCAAAGCCTTTTGTCAGAGCCCATCTCTTATTAAACACCAGC
GAATTCATACTGGAGAAAAACCATATAAGTGTAAAGAATGTGGCAAAGCGTTTACTCAGAGCACCCCACT
CACTAAACATCAGAGAATACATACAGGGGAGAGACCCTACAAATGCAGTGAATGTGGTAAAGCCTTCATT
CAGAGCATTTGCCTTATTCGGCACCAGAGAAGTCACACTGGAGAAAAACCCTATAAATGCAATGAATGTG
GAAAGGGCTTTAATCAGAACACCTGCCTCACTCAGCATATGAGAATTCATACTGGAGAGAAGCCCTATAA
ATGTAAAGAATGTGGGAAAGCCTTTGCTCATAGCTCATCTCTTACTGAACATCATAGAACTCACACTGGT
GAGAAGCTCTATAAATGTAGTGAGTGTGAGAAAACCTTCCGCAAGTATGCACACCTTAGTGAACATTACA
GAATTCACACTGGTGAGAAGCCTTATGAGTGTATTGAGTGTGGAAAGTTCTTCAGACATAGTTCAGTCCT
TTTCAGACATCAGAAACTTCACAGTGGTGACTAGTAATGAACTAGTCCGTAACTTGAAAGTATTTCGATT
TCTTGGCTTTATATATCTTGTGGAAAGGACGAAATGTGCAGCTCGACGAGTTATTT
