>Addgene plasmid #142648 | TFORF0570 | depositor partial sequence | sequence record 280083 | Barcode
AATGTGCAGCTCGACGAGTTATTT
